>Addgene plasmid #233474 | pMTKM02 | addgene full sequence | sequence record 467128 | Addgene NGS Result
CTGTACAGACGCGTGTACGCATGTAACATTATACTGAAAACCTTGCTTGAGAAGGTTTTGGGACGCTCGA
AGTGAGCAAAAGGCCAGCAAAAGGCCAGGAACCGTAAAAAGGCCGCGTTGCTGGCGTTTTTCCATAGGCT
CCGCCCCCCTGACGAGCATCACAAAAATCGACGCTCAAGTCAGAGGTGGCGAAACCCGACAGGACTATAA
AGATACCAGGCGTTTCCCCCTGGAAGCTCCCTCGTGCGCTCTCCTGTTCCGACCCTGCCGCTTACCGGAT
ACCTGTCCGCCTTTCTCCCTTCGGGAAGCGTGGCGCTTTCTCATAGCTCACGCTGTAGGTATCTCAGTTC
GGTGTAGGTCGTTCGCTCCAAGCTGGGCTGTGTGCACGAACCCCCCGTTCAGCCCGACCGCTGCGCCTTA
TCCGGTAACTATCGTCTTGAGTCCAACCCGGTAAGACACGACTTATCGCCACTGGCAGCAGCCACTGGTA
ACAGGATTAGCAGAGCGAGGTATGTAGGCGGTGCTACAGAGTTCTTGAAGTGGTGGCCTAACTACGGCTA
CACTAGAAGAACAGTATTTGGTATCTGCGCTCTGCTGAAGCCAGTTACCTTCGGAAAAAGAGTTGGTAGC
TCTTGATCCGGCAAACAAACCACCGCTGGTAGCGGTGGTTTTTTTGTTTGCAAGCAGCAGATTACGCGCA
GAAAAAAAGGATCTCAAGAAGATCCTTTGATCTTTTCTACACTAGTTCAACATCTTTGGATAATATCAGA
ATGAGAAAGAACAGATACGCAGTACGTTTTTTGGTGAGCTCTTTGCACTTCTTTAGTTCTTTCCATCAAT
ATCAGTTTTTTAAACTTTTAGGACTAAAAGTGATGTTTAACTTCAAAATGTTTAAAATTTTGTTCTTCCC
GACGTTCATTAAGAATACTAATACACTTTAATAATTATTTTAATATTTTGTTCTAAATAATGACTTTTAA
TTAAAAAAGATAAAATATAAAAACATCATAATAACTCACCAGAGGTTAAGAACAAAAAAACAAATTAGAT
ATCTGCTAATCCAATATAGTTAAATCAATCTTTCCTTGGTATAATGGGTATATTACATATATTTCAAGGA
CCGACACTCCTACCAAATATCTAAAATTTACCATATTAACATAACATGTATATAAACGTCAAATCATAAT
CAGCACTAGTATATGTGTTATGTAGTATACTCTTTCTTCAACAATTAAATACTCTCGGTAGCCAAGTTGG
TTTAAGGCGCAAGACTGTAATTTATCACTACGAAATCTTGAGATCGGGCGTTCGACTCGCCCCCGGGAGA
GATGGCCGGCATGGTCCCAGCCTCCTCGCTGGCGCCGGCTGGGCAACACCTTCGGGTGGCGAATGGGACT
CGAGACCGAAAGTGAAACGTGATTTCATGCGTCATTTTGAACATTTTGTAAATCTTATTTAATAATGTGT
GCGGCAATTCACATTTAATTTATGAATGTTTTCTTAACATCGCGGCAACTCAAGAAACGGCAGGTTCGGA
TCTTAGCTACTAGAGAAAGAGGAGAAATACTAGATGCGTAAAGGCGAAGAGCTGTTCACTGGTGTCGTCC
CTATTCTGGTGGAACTGGATGGTGATGTCAACGGTCATAAGTTTTCCGTGCGTGGCGAGGGTGAAGGTGA
CGCAACTAATGGTAAACTGACGCTGAAGTTCATCTGTACTACTGGTAAACTGCCGGTTCCTTGGCCGACT
CTGGTAACGACGCTGACTTATGGTGTTCAGTGCTTTGCTCGTTATCCGGACCATATGAAGCAGCATGACT
TCTTCAAGTCCGCCATGCCGGAAGGCTATGTGCAGGAACGCACGATTTCCTTTAAGGATGACGGCACGTA
CAAAACGCGTGCGGAAGTGAAATTTGAAGGCGATACCCTGGTAAACCGCATTGAGCTGAAAGGCATTGAC
TTTAAAGAGGACGGCAATATCCTGGGCCATAAGCTGGAATACAATTTTAACAGCCACAATGTTTACATCA
CCGCCGATAAACAAAAAAATGGCATTAAAGCGAATTTTAAAATTCGCCACAACGTGGAGGATGGCAGCGT
GCAGCTGGCTGATCACTACCAGCAAAACACTCCAATCGGTGATGGTCCTGTTCTGCTGCCAGACAATCAC
TATCTGAGCACGCAAAGCGTTCTGTCTAAAGATCCGAACGAGAAACGCGATCATATGGTTCTGCTGGAGT
TCGTAACCGCAGCGGGCATCACGCATGGTATGGATGAACTGTACAAATGACCAGGCATCAAATAAAACGA
AAGGCTCAGTCGAAAGACTGGGCCTTTCGTTTTATCTGTTGTTTGTCGGTGAACGCTCTCTACTAGAGTC
ACACTGGCTCACCTTCGGGTGGGCCTTTCTGCGTTTATAGGTCTCCGTTTTAGAGCTAGAAATAGCAAGT
TAAAATAAGGCTAGTCCGTTATCAACTTGAAAAAGTGGCACCGAGTCGGTGCTTTTTTTATTTTTTGTCA
CTATTGTTATGTAAAATGCCACCTCTGACAGTATGGAACGCAAACTTCTGTCTAGTGGATATAGGTCTAG
AGATCTGTTTAGCTTGCCTCGTCCCCGCCGGGTCACCCGGCCAGCGACATGGAGGCCCAGAATACCCTCC
TTGACAGTCTTGACGTGCGCAGCTCAGGGGCATGATGTGACTGTCGCCCGTACATTTAGCCCATACATCC
CCATGTATAATCATTTGCATCCATACATTTTGATGGCCGCACGGCGCGAAGCAAAAATTACGGCTCCTCG
CTGCAGACCTGCGAGCAGGGAAACGCTCCCCTCACAGACGCGTTGAATTGTCCCCACGCCGCGCCCCTGT
AGAGAAATATAAAAGGTTAGGATTTGCCACTGAGGTTCTTCTTTCATATACTTCCTTTTAAAATCTTGCT
AGGATACAGTTCTCACATCACATCCGAACATAAACAACAATGGGTACTACCTTAGATGATACAGCCTACA
GATACAGAACATCAGTCCCTGGTGATGCTGAAGCAATTGAGGCTTTAGACGGTTCATTCACCACCGACAC
CGTCTTTAGAGTAACCGCCACCGGTGATGGATTTACCTTAAGAGAAGTCCCAGTCGACCCTCCATTAACT
AAAGTCTTTCCAGATGATGAATCTGATGACGAAAGCGACGACGGAGAAGATGGTGACCCAGATTCAAGAA
CTTTCGTAGCATACGGTGATGACGGTGATTTGGCTGGTTTTGTAGTCGTTTCTTATTCAGGTTGGAATAG
AAGGTTGACCGTTGAAGATATAGAAGTCGCCCCAGAGCATAGAGGTCATGGTGTAGGAAGAGCTTTGATG
GGTTTGGCTACAGAATTTGCAAGAGAGAGAGGAGCCGGTCATTTATGGTTGACGTCGCTGTCCTGCAGGA
TTTACCTTAAGAGAAGTCCCAGTCGACCCTCCATTAACTAAAGTCTTTCCAGATGATGAATCTGATGACG
AAAGCGACGACGGAGAAGATGGTGACCCAGATTCAAGAACTTTCGTAGCATACGGTGATGACGGTGATTT
GGCTGGTTTTGTAGTCGTTTCTTATTCAGGTTGGAATAGAAGGTTGACCGTTGAAGATATAGAAGTCGCC
CCAGAGCATAGAGGTCATGGTGTAGGAAGAGCTTTGATGGGTTTGGCTACAGAATTTGCAAGAGAGAGAG
GAGCCGGTCATTTATGGTTAGAAGTTACTAATGTTAACGCCCCTGCTATCCATGCTTATAGAAGAATGGG
TTTCACATTATGTGGTTTAGATACTGCTTTATATGATGGAACAGCATCTGACGGTGAACAGGCCTTGTAT
ATGTCTATGCCTTGCCCTTAATCAGTACTGACAATAAAAAGATTCTTGTTTTCAAGAACTTGTCATTTGT
ATAGTTTTTTTATATTGTAGTTGTTCTATTTTAATCAAATGTTAGCGTGATTTATATTTTTTTTCGCCTC
GACATCATCTGCCCAGATGCGAAGTTAAGTGCGCAGAAAGTAATATCATGCGTCAATCGTATGTGAATGC
TGGTCGCTATACTGCTGTCGATTCGATACTAACGCCGCCATCCAGTGTCGAAAACGAGCTCTCGAGAACC
CTTAATCAAAAAGGATCTTCACCTAGATCCTTTTAAATTAAAAATGAAGTTTTAAATCAATCTAAAGTAT
ATATGAGTAAACTTGGTCTGACAGTTACCAATGCTTAATCAGTGAGGCACCTATCTCAGCGATCTGTCTA
TTTCGTTCATCCATAGTTGCCTGACTCCCCGTCGTGTAGATAACTACGATACGGGAGGGCTTACCATCTG
GCCCCAGTGCTGCAATGATACCGCGGGACCCACGCTCACCGGCTCCAGATTTATCAGCAATAAACCAGCC
AGCCGGAAGGGCCGAGCGCAGAAGTGGTCCTGCAACTTTATCCGCCTCCATCCAGTCTATTAATTGTTGC
CGGGAAGCTAGAGTAAGTAGTTCGCCAGTTAATAGTTTGCGCAACGTTGTTGCCATTGCTACAGGCATCG
TGGTGTCACGCTCGTCGTTTGGTATGGCTTCATTCAGCTCCGGTTCCCAACGATCAAGGCGAGTTACATG
ATCCCCCATGTTGTGCAAAAAAGCGGTTAGCTCCTTCGGTCCTCCGATCGTTGTCAGAAGTAAGTTGGCC
GCAGTGTTATCACTCATGGTTATGGCAGCACTGCATAATTCTCTTACTGTCATGCCATCCGTAAGATGCT
TTTCTGTGACTGGTGAGTACTCAACCAAGTCATTCTGAGAATAGTGTATGCGGCGACCGAGTTGCTCTTG
CCCGGCGTCAATACGGGATAATACCGCGCCACATAGCAGAACTTTAAAAGTGCTCATCATTGGAAAACGT
TCTTCGGGGCGAAAACTCTCAAGGATCTTACCGCTGTTGAGATCCAGTTCGATGTAACCCACTCGTGCAC
CCAACTGATCTTCAGCATCTTTTACTTTCACCAGCGTTTCTGGGTGAGCAAAAACAGGAAGGCAAAATGC
CGCAAAAAAGGGAATAAGGGCGACACGGAAATGTTGAATACTCATACTCTTCCTTTTTCAATATTATTGA
AGCATTTATCAGGGTTATTGTCTCATGAGCGGATACATATTTGAATGTATTTAGAAAAATAAACAAATAG
GGGTTCGTCGACAGTCGAACAAGAAGCAGGCAAAGTTTAGAGCACTGCCCCTCCGCACTCAAAAAAGAAA
AAACTAGGAGGAAAATAAAATTCTCAACCACACAAACACATAAACACATACAAATACAAATACAAGCTTA
TTTACTTGACATCGCGCGATCTTCCACTATTCAGCGCCGTCCGCCCTCTCTCGTGTTTTTTGTTTACGCG
ACAACTATGCGAAATCCGGAGCAACGGGCAACCGTTTGGGGAAAGACCACACCCACGCGCGATCGCCATG
GCAACGAGGTCGCACACGCCCCACACCCAGACCTCCCTGCGAGCGGGCATGGGTACAATGTCCCCGTTGC
CACAGACACCACTTCGTAGCACAGCGCAGAGCGTAGCGTGTTGTTGCTGCTGACAAAAGAAAATTTTTCT
TAGCAAAGCAAAGGAGGGGAAGCACGGGCAGATAGCACCGTACCATACCCTTGGAAACTCGAAATGAACG
AAGCAGGAAATGAGAGAATGAGAGTTTTGTAGGTATATATAGCGGTAGTGTTTGCGCGTTACCATCATCT
TCTGGATCTATCTATTGTTCTTTTCCTCATCACTTTCCCCTTTTTCGCTCTTCTTCTTGTCTTTTATTTC
TTTCTTTTTTTTAATTGTTCCCTCGATTGGCTATCTACCAAAGAATCCAAACTTAATACACGTATTTATT
TGTCCAATTACCATGGATAAGAAATACTCAATAGGCTTAGATATCGGCACAAATAGCGTCGGATGGGCGG
TGATCACTGATGAATATAAGGTTCCGTCTAAAAAGTTCAAGGTTCTGGGAAATACAGACCGCCACAGTAT
CAAAAAAAATCTTATAGGGGCTCTTTTATTTGACAGTGGAGAGACAGCGGAAGCGACTCGACTCAAACGG
ACAGCTCGTAGAAGGTATACACGTCGGAAGAATCGTATTTGTTATCTACAGGAGATTTTTTCAAATGAGA
TGGCGAAAGTAGATGATAGTTTCTTTCATCGACTTGAAGAGTCTTTTTTGGTGGAAGAAGACAAGAAGCA
TGAACGTCATCCTATTTTTGGAAATATAGTAGATGAAGTTGCTTATCATGAGAAATATCCAACTATCTAT
CATCTGCGAAAAAAATTGGTAGATTCTACTGATAAAGCGGATTTGCGCTTAATCTATTTGGCCTTAGCGC
ATATGATTAAGTTTCGTGGTCATTTTTTGATTGAGGGAGATTTAAATCCTGATAATAGTGATGTGGACAA
ACTATTTATCCAGTTGGTACAAACCTACAATCAATTATTTGAAGAAAACCCTATTAACGCAAGTGGAGTA
GATGCTAAAGCGATTCTTTCTGCACGATTGAGTAAATCAAGACGATTAGAAAATCTCATTGCTCAGCTCC
CCGGTGAGAAGAAAAATGGCTTATTTGGGAATCTCATTGCTTTGTCATTGGGTTTGACCCCTAATTTTAA
ATCAAATTTTGATTTGGCAGAAGATGCTAAATTACAGCTTTCAAAAGATACTTACGATGATGATTTAGAT
AATTTATTGGCGCAAATTGGAGATCAATATGCTGATTTGTTTTTGGCAGCTAAGAATTTATCAGATGCTA
TTTTACTTTCAGATATCCTAAGAGTAAATACTGAAATAACTAAGGCTCCCCTATCAGCTTCAATGATTAA
ACGCTACGATGAACATCATCAAGACTTGACTCTTTTAAAAGCTTTAGTTCGACAACAACTTCCAGAAAAG
TATAAAGAAATCTTTTTTGATCAATCAAAAAACGGATATGCAGGTTATATTGATGGGGGAGCTAGCCAAG
AAGAATTTTATAAATTTATCAAACCAATTTTAGAAAAAATGGATGGTACTGAGGAATTATTGGTGAAACT
AAATCGTGAAGATTTGCTGCGCAAGCAACGGACCTTTGACAACGGCTCTATTCCCCATCAAATTCACTTG
GGTGAGCTGCATGCTATTTTGAGAAGACAAGAAGACTTTTATCCATTTTTAAAAGACAATCGTGAGAAGA
TTGAAAAAATCTTGACTTTTCGAATTCCTTATTATGTTGGTCCATTGGCGCGTGGCAATAGTCGTTTTGC
ATGGATGACTCGGAAGTCTGAAGAAACAATTACCCCATGGAATTTTGAAGAAGTTGTCGATAAAGGTGCT
TCAGCTCAATCATTTATTGAACGCATGACAAACTTTGATAAAAATCTTCCAAATGAAAAAGTACTACCAA
AACATAGTTTGCTTTATGAGTATTTTACGGTTTATAACGAATTGACAAAGGTCAAATATGTTACTGAAGG
AATGCGAAAACCAGCATTTCTTTCAGGTGAACAGAAGAAAGCCATTGTTGATTTACTCTTCAAAACAAAT
CGAAAAGTAACCGTTAAGCAATTAAAAGAAGATTATTTCAAAAAAATAGAATGTTTTGATAGTGTTGAAA
TTTCAGGAGTTGAAGATAGATTTAATGCTTCATTAGGTACCTACCATGATTTGCTAAAAATTATTAAAGA
TAAAGATTTTTTGGATAATGAAGAAAATGAAGATATCTTAGAGGATATTGTTTTAACATTGACCTTATTT
GAAGATAGGGAGATGATTGAGGAAAGACTTAAAACATATGCTCACCTCTTTGATGATAAGGTGATGAAAC
AGCTTAAACGTCGCCGTTATACTGGTTGGGGACGTTTGTCTCGAAAATTGATTAATGGTATTAGGGATAA
GCAATCTGGCAAAACAATATTAGATTTTTTGAAATCAGATGGTTTTGCCAATCGCAATTTTATGCAGCTG
ATCCATGATGATAGTTTGACATTTAAAGAAGACATTCAAAAAGCACAAGTGTCTGGACAAGGCGATAGTT
TACATGAACATATTGCAAATTTAGCTGGTAGCCCTGCTATTAAAAAAGGTATTTTACAGACTGTAAAAGT
TGTTGATGAATTGGTCAAAGTAATGGGGCGGCATAAGCCAGAAAATATCGTTATTGAAATGGCACGTGAA
AATCAGACAACTCAAAAGGGCCAGAAAAATTCGCGAGAGCGTATGAAACGAATCGAAGAAGGTATCAAAG
AATTAGGAAGTCAGATTCTTAAAGAGCATCCTGTTGAAAATACTCAATTGCAAAATGAAAAGCTCTATCT
CTATTATCTCCAAAATGGAAGAGACATGTATGTGGACCAAGAATTAGATATTAATCGTTTAAGTGATTAT
GATGTCGATCACATTGTTCCACAAAGTTTCCTTAAAGACGATTCAATAGACAATAAGGTCTTAACGCGTT
CTGATAAAAATCGTGGTAAATCGGATAACGTTCCAAGTGAAGAAGTAGTCAAAAAGATGAAAAACTATTG
GAGACAACTTCTAAACGCCAAGTTAATCACTCAACGTAAGTTTGATAATTTAACGAAAGCTGAACGTGGA
GGTTTGAGTGAACTTGATAAAGCTGGTTTTATCAAACGCCAATTGGTTGAAACTCGCCAAATCACTAAGC
ATGTGGCACAAATTTTGGATAGTCGCATGAATACTAAATACGATGAAAATGATAAACTTATTCGAGAGGT
TAAAGTGATTACCTTAAAATCTAAATTAGTTTCTGACTTCCGAAAAGATTTCCAATTCTATAAAGTACGT
GAGATTAACAATTACCATCATGCCCATGATGCGTATCTAAATGCCGTCGTTGGAACTGCTTTGATTAAGA
AATATCCAAAACTTGAATCGGAGTTTGTCTATGGTGATTATAAAGTTTATGATGTTCGTAAAATGATTGC
TAAGTCTGAGCAAGAAATAGGCAAAGCAACCGCAAAATATTTCTTTTACTCTAATATCATGAACTTCTTC
AAAACAGAAATTACACTTGCAAATGGAGAGATTCGCAAACGCCCTCTAATCGAAACTAATGGGGAAACTG
GAGAAATTGTCTGGGATAAAGGGCGAGATTTTGCCACAGTGCGCAAAGTATTGTCCATGCCCCAAGTCAA
TATTGTCAAGAAAACAGAAGTACAGACAGGCGGATTCTCCAAGGAGTCAATTTTACCAAAAAGAAATTCG
GACAAGCTTATTGCTCGTAAAAAAGACTGGGATCCAAAAAAATATGGTGGTTTTGATAGTCCAACGGTAG
CTTATTCAGTCCTAGTGGTTGCTAAGGTGGAAAAAGGGAAATCGAAGAAGTTAAAATCCGTTAAAGAGTT
ACTAGGGATCACAATTATGGAAAGAAGTTCCTTTGAAAAAAATCCGATTGACTTTTTAGAAGCTAAAGGA
TATAAGGAAGTTAAAAAAGACTTAATCATTAAACTACCTAAATATAGTCTTTTTGAGTTAGAAAACGGTC
GTAAACGGATGCTGGCTAGTGCCGGAGAATTACAAAAAGGAAATGAGCTGGCTCTGCCAAGCAAATATGT
GAATTTTTTATATTTAGCTAGTCATTATGAAAAGTTGAAGGGTAGTCCAGAAGATAACGAACAAAAACAA
TTGTTTGTGGAGCAGCATAAGCATTATTTAGATGAGATTATTGAGCAAATCAGTGAATTTTCTAAGCGTG
TTATTTTAGCAGATGCCAATTTAGATAAAGTTCTTAGTGCATATAACAAACATAGAGACAAACCAATACG
TGAACAAGCAGAAAATATTATTCATTTATTTACGTTGACGAATCTTGGAGCTCCCGCTGCTTTTAAATAT
TTTGATACAACAATTGATCGTAAACGATATACGTCTACAAAAGAAGTTTTAGATGCCACTCTTATCCATC
AATCCATCACTGGTCTTTATGAAACACGCATTGATTTGAGTCAGCTAGGAGGTGACGGTGGAGGGCCAAA
AAAGAAAAGAAAAGTTGAAGATGCTTCTGCTCATCATCACCATCACCATCACCATTAAATCCGCTCTAAC
CGAAAAGGAAGGAGTTAGACAACCTGAAGTCTAGGTCCCTATTTATTTTTTTATAGTTATGTTAGTATTA
AGAACGTTATTTATATTTCAAATTTTTCTTTTTTTT
Features (pLannotate 1.2.2; 16 found; start..end, strand, type, name):
    129..717     -  rep_origin     ori: high-copy-number ColE1/pMB1/pBR322/pUC origin of replication
   1241..1329    +  ncRNA          tRNA: Accession: RF00005 - tRNA
   1574..2287    +  CDS            superfolder GFP: GFP variant that folds robustly even when fused to poorly folded proteins (Pédelacq et al., 2006)
   2299..2370    +  terminator     rrnB T1 terminator: transcription terminator T1 from the E. coli rrnB gene
   2386..2413    +  terminator     T7Te terminator: phage T7 early transcription terminator
   2427..2502    +  misc_RNA       gRNA scaffold: guide RNA scaffold for the Streptococcus pyogenes CRISPR/Cas9 system
   2636..2978    +  promoter       TEF promoter: Ashbya gossypii TEF promoter
   2974..3411    +  CDS            sta (fragment): STA_STRLA - Experimental evidence at protein level: Swiss-Prot protein existence level 1. Involved in resistance to streptothricin, a broad-spectrum antibiotic produced by streptomycetes. Detoxifies streptothricin via acetylation of the beta amino group of the first beta-lysyl moiety of streptothricin. From Streptomyces lavendulae.
   3428..3868    +  CDS            sta (fragment): STA_STRLA - Experimental evidence at protein level: Swiss-Prot protein existence level 1. Involved in resistance to streptothricin, a broad-spectrum antibiotic produced by streptomycetes. Detoxifies streptothricin via acetylation of the beta amino group of the first beta-lysyl moiety of streptothricin. From Streptomyces lavendulae.
   3877..4074    +  terminator     TEF terminator: Ashbya gossypii TEF terminator
   4225..5085    -  CDS            AmpR: β-lactamase; bla; confers resistance to ampicillin, carbenicillin, and related antibiotics
   5086..5177    -  promoter       AmpR promoter: bla
   5325..5738    -  CDS            YJC7_YEAST: Protein predicted: Swiss-Prot protein existence level 4. From Saccharomyces cerevisiae (strain ATCC 204508 / S288c) (Baker's yeast).
   5893..9996    +  CDS            cas9: CAS9_STRP1 - Also known as csn1 From Streptococcus pyogenes serotype M1.
  10045..10065   +  CDS            7xHis: 6xHis affinity tag
  10069..72      +  terminator     CYC1 terminator (across the origin): S. cerevisiae CYC1; transcription terminator for CYC1
