[The description below was written by a language model from this plasmid's Addgene catalogue record and pLannotate feature annotations shown in this document.]
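Description:
pMTKM02 is an empty-backbone yeast CRISPR/Cas9 shuttle plasmid of about 10.2 kb, derived from pBBK06 and associated with work developing Kluyveromyces marxianus as a production host. According to the depositor, the yeast replication origin of the parent vector was swapped for an optimized pan-yeast autonomously replicating sequence (panARS), intended to support episomal maintenance across diverse yeast species. This element is not called out by the automated annotation. In E. coli the plasmid is propagated at high copy through a ColE1/pUC-type origin and selected with ampicillin via the bla gene.

The plasmid encodes Streptococcus pyogenes Cas9, followed by a short polyhistidine tag and the CYC1 terminator. The promoter driving Cas9 is not identified in the record, although the region upstream matches a S. cerevisiae genomic segment annotated as a predicted open reading frame on the opposite strand. The guide RNA cassette begins with a tRNA, named as tyrosine tRNA in the catalogue entry, which typically supplies Pol III transcription and allows processing of the guide from the transcript. Between the tRNA and the SpCas9 gRNA scaffold sits a superfolder GFP dropout with rrnB T1 and T7Te bacterial terminators. BsaI Golden Gate cloning replaces this cassette with a spacer, so correct clones can be picked as non-fluorescent E. coli colonies.

Yeast selection uses a "split" nourseothricin marker: two fragments of a streptothricin acetyltransferase coding sequence lie in tandem between the Ashbya gossypii TEF promoter and terminator. The record does not explain how the split is meant to function.
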