Addgene plasmid #233474: pMTKM02
Purpose: (Empty Backbone) SpCAS9-Tyr-[gRNA: BsaI GFP dropout] with pan(OPT)ARS replication origin and split-Nat selection.
Depositing lab: Vincent Martin. Depositing organization: Concordia University. Publication: Sequencing of a Dairy Isolate Unlocks Kluyveromyces marxianus as a Host for Lactose Valorization. Thornbury M, Knoops A, Summerby-Murray I, Dhaliwal J, Johnson S, Utomo JC, Joshi J, Narcross L, Remondetto G, Pouliot M, Whiteway M, Martin VJJ. ACS Synth Biol. 2025 Jul 8. doi: 10.1021/acssynbio.5c00096. PubMed 40629255.
Backbone
  Vector backbone: pBBK06
  Backbone manufacturer: Vincent Martin, Addgene plasmid #178990
  Vector type: Yeast Expression, CRISPR, Synthetic Biology
  Selectable markers: Split-NourseothricinR
Growth in bacteria
  Bacterial resistance: Ampicillin, 100 μg/mL
  Growth temperature: 37°C
  Growth strain: DH5alpha
  Copy number: High Copy
Gene/Insert
  Gene/Insert name: None
Terms and licenses: Academic/Nonprofit Terms; Industry Terms: Not Available to Industry
Depositor comments: The origin of replication from the original backbone was replaced with a pan-yeast autonomously replicating sequence (ARS) from PMID: 24205893. Please visit https://doi.org/10.1101/2025.02.03.636257 for bioRxiv preprint.
How to cite: pMTKM02 was a gift from Vincent Martin (Addgene plasmid # 233474 ; http://n2t.net/addgene:233474 ; RRID:Addgene_233474)
